Addgene plasmid #250171: pAAV-Syn-V5-TurboID-NES
Purpose: Cytosolic TurboID variant for neuron expression
Depositing lab: Christina Kim. Depositing organization: Princeton University.
Backbone
  Vector backbone: AAV
  Vector type: Mammalian Expression, AAV
Growth in bacteria
  Bacterial resistance: Ampicillin, 100 μg/mL
  Growth temperature: 37°C
  Growth strain: NEB Stable
  Copy number: Unknown
Gene/Insert
  Gene/Insert name: TurboID
  Promoter: hSyn
  Tag / fusion protein: V5 (N terminal on insert); NES (C terminal on insert)
  Cloning method: Gibson Cloning
  Sequencing primers: 5′ actcagcgctgcctcagtctgc
Terms and licenses: Academic/Nonprofit Terms; Industry Terms: Not Available to Industry
How to cite: pAAV-Syn-V5-TurboID-NES was a gift from Christina Kim (Addgene plasmid # 250171 ; http://n2t.net/addgene:250171 ; RRID:Addgene_250171)
