[The description below was written by a language model from this plasmid's Addgene catalogue record and pLannotate feature annotations shown in this document.]
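Description:
pAAV-Syn-V5-TurboID-NES is an adeno-associated virus transfer plasmid (about 4.7 kb) for expressing a cytosolic form of the proximity-labelling enzyme TurboID in neurons. The expression cassette lies between AAV2 inverted terminal repeats, the cis elements required for replication and packaging of the recombinant genome into AAV particles. The annotation detects the downstream ITR as a full element, while the upstream ITR appears only as two short fragments. This may reflect the difficulty of sequencing and annotating these hairpin repeats or a partial deletion, and the record does not settle which. In bacteria the plasmid is maintained by a high-copy ColE1/pUC-type origin and selected with ampicillin through the β-lactamase gene. An f1 phage origin and small remnants of pBR322 bom and rop sequences are also present in the backbone.

Transcription is driven by the human synapsin I (hSyn) promoter, which restricts expression largely to neurons, and is terminated by the bovine growth hormone polyadenylation signal. No WPRE or other post-transcriptional enhancer is annotated. The open reading frame encodes TurboID, an engineered E. coli biotin ligase with high catalytic efficiency that biotinylates nearby proteins when biotin is supplied. According to the catalogue entry it carries an N-terminal V5 epitope tag for detection, although this tag is not separately called in the feature table. At its C terminus is an HIV Rev-derived nuclear export signal, which keeps the enzyme out of the nucleus and confines labelling to the cytosol. The construct suits either direct transfection or AAV production for neuronal delivery. It can be used to map cytosolic neuronal proteomes, or as a non-targeted cytosolic reference alongside TurboID fusions directed to specific compartments.
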