Features (pLannotate 1.2.2; 14 found; start..end, strand, type, name):
     12..39      +  repeat_region  AAV2 ITR (fragment): inverted terminal repeat of adeno-associated virus serotype 2 inverted
     68..95      +  repeat_region  AAV2 ITR (fragment): inverted terminal repeat of adeno-associated virus serotype 2 inverted
    181..628     +  promoter       hSyn promoter: human synapsin I promoter; confers neuron-specific expression (Kügler et al., 2003)
    700..1656    +  CDS            TurboID: mutant of the E. coli biotin ligase BioID engineered for improved catalytic efficiency (Branon et al., 2018)
   1663..1689    +  CDS            NES: nuclear export signal from the HIV Rev protein (Fischer et al., 1995)
   1735..1942    +  polyA_signal   bGH poly(A) signal: bovine growth hormone polyadenylation signal
   1971..2111    +  repeat_region  AAV2 ITR: inverted terminal repeat of adeno-associated virus serotype 2 inverted
   2116..2167    -  misc_feature   bom (fragment): basis of mobility region from pBR322
   2186..2641    +  rep_origin     f1 ori (sequence partly withheld): f1 bacteriophage origin of replication; arrow indicates direction of (+) strand synthesis
   2642..2691    -  misc_feature   bom (fragment): basis of mobility region from pBR322
   2793..2828    -  CDS            rop (fragment): Rop protein, which maintains plasmids at low copy number; rop
   2923..3027    +  promoter       AmpR promoter: bla
   3028..3888    +  CDS            AmpR: β-lactamase; bla; confers resistance to ampicillin, carbenicillin, and related antibiotics
   4059..4647    +  rep_origin     ori: high-copy-number ColE1/pMB1/pBR322/pUC origin of replication
>Addgene plasmid #250171 | pAAV-Syn-V5-TurboID-NES | addgene full sequence | sequence record 499108 | Addgene NGS Result
CCTGCAGGCAGCTGCGCGCTCGCTCGCTCACTGAGGCCGCCCGGGCGTCGGGCGACCTTTGGTCGCCCGG
CCTCAGTGAGCGAGCGAGCGCGCAGAGAGGGAGTGGCCAACTCCATCACTAGGGGTTCCTGCGGCCGCAC
GCGTTGTACAGTGTCTAGACTGCAGAGGGCCCTGCGTATGAGTGCAAGTGGGTTTTAGGACCAGGATGAG
GCGGGGTGGGGGTGCCTACCTGACGACCGACCCCGACCCACTGGACAAGCACCCAACCCCCATTCCCCAA
ATTGCGCATCCCCTATCAGAGAGGGGGAGGGGAAACAGGATGCGGCGAGGCGCGTGCGCACTGCCAGCTT
CAGCACCGCGGACAGTGCCTTCGCCCCCGCCTGGCGGCGCGCGCCACCGCCGCCTCAGCACTGAAGGCGC
GCTGACGTCACTCGCCGGTCCCCCGCAAACTCCCCTTCCCGGCCACCTTGGTCGCGTCCGCGCCGCCGCC
GGCCCAGCCGGACCGCACCACGCGAGGCGCGAGATAGGGGGGCACGGGCGCGACCATCTGCGCTGCGGCG
CCGGCGACTCAGCGCTGCCTCAGTCTGCGGTGGGCAGCGGAGGAGTCGTGTCGTGCCTGAGAGCGCAGTC
GAGAAGAAGCTTGCCACCATGGGCAAGCCCATCCCCAACCCCCTGCTGGGCCTGGACAGCACCGCTAGCA
AAGACAATACTGTGCCTCTGAAGCTGATCGCTCTCCTGGCTAATGGCGAGTTCCATAGTGGCGAACAGCT
GGGAGAAACCCTGGGCATGTCCAGGGCCGCTATCAACAAGCACATTCAGACTCTGCGCGACTGGGGCGTG
GACGTGTTCACCGTGCCCGGAAAGGGCTACTCTCTGCCCGAGCCTATCCCGCTGCTGAACGCTAAACAGA
TTCTGGGACAGCTGGACGGCGGGAGCGTGGCAGTCCTGCCTGTGGTCGACTCCACCAATCAGTACCTGCT
GGATCGAATCGGCGAGCTGAAGAGTGGGGATGCTTGCATTGCAGAATATCAGCAGGCAGGGAGAGGAAGC
AGAGGGAGGAAATGGTTCTCTCCTTTTGGAGCTAACCTGTACCTGAGTATGTTTTGGCGCCTGAAGCGGG
GACCAGCAGCAATCGGCCTGGGCCCGGTCATCGGAATTGTCATGGCAGAAGCGCTGCGAAAGCTGGGAGC
AGACAAGGTGCGAGTCAAATGGCCCAATGACCTGTATCTGCAGGATAGAAAGCTGGCAGGCATCCTGGTG
GAGCTGGCCGGAATAACAGGCGATGCTGCACAGATCGTCATTGGCGCCGGGATTAACGTGGCTATGAGGC
GCGTGGAGGAAAGCGTGGTCAATCAGGGCTGGATCACACTGCAGGAAGCAGGGATTAACCTGGACAGGAA
TACTCTGGCCGCTACGCTGATCCGAGAGCTGCGGGCAGCCCTGGAACTGTTCGAGCAGGAAGGCCTGGCT
CCATATCTGCCACGGTGGGAGAAGCTGGATAACTTCATCAATAGACCCGTGAAGCTGATCATTGGGGACA
AAGAGATTTTCGGGATTAGCCGGGGGATTGATAAACAGGGAGCCCTGCTGCTGGAACAGGACGGAGTTAT
CAAACCCTGGATGGGCGGAGAAATCAGTCTGCGGTCTGCCGAAAAGCTGCAGCTGCCTCCCCTGGAGCGC
CTGACCCTGGACTAATAGGAATTCCTCGAGCTAGAGCTCGCTGATCAGCCTCGACTGTGCCTTCTAGTTG
CCAGCCATCTGTTGTTTGCCCCTCCCCCGTGCCTTCCTTGACCCTGGAAGGTGCCACTCCCACTGTCCTT
TCCTAATAAAATGAGGAAATTGCATCGCATTGTCTGAGTAGGTGTCATTCTATTCTGGGGGGTGGGGTGG
GGCAGGACAGCAAGGGGGAGGATTGGGAAGACAATAGCAGGCATGCTGGGGAGGTAACCACGTGCGGACC
GAGCGGCCGCAGGAACCCCTAGTGATGGAGTTGGCCACTCCCTCTCTGCGCGCTCGCTCGCTCACTGAGG
CCGGGCGACCAAAGGTCGCCCGACGCCCGGGCTTTGCCCGGGCGGCCTCAGTGAGCGAGCGAGCGCGCAG
CTGCCTGCAGGGGCGCCTGATGCGGTATTTTCTCCTTACGCATCTGTGCGGTATTTCACACCGCATA
[95 nt withheld, positions 2168-2262]
T
[46 nt withheld, positions 2264-2309]
C
[141 nt withheld, positions 2311-2451]
CCTTTGACGTTGGAGTCCACGTTCTTT
[37 nt withheld, positions 2479-2515]
ACTCTATCTCGGGCTATTCTTTTGATTTATAAGGGATTTTGCCGATTTCGGTCTATTGGTTAAAAAATGA
GCTGATTTAACAAAAATTTAACGCGAATTTTAACAAAATATTAACGTTTACAATTTTATGGTGCACTCTC
AGTACAATCTGCTCTGATGCCGCATAGTTAAGCCAGCCCCGACACCCGCCAACACCCGCTGACGCGCCCT
GACGGGCTTGTCTGCTCCCGGCATCCGCTTACAGACAAGCTGTGACCGTCTCCGGGAGCTGCATGTGTCA
GAGGTTTTCACCGTCATCACCGAAACGCGCGAGACGAAAGGGCCTCGTGATACGCCTATTTTTATAGGTT
AATGTCATGATAATAATGGTTTCTTAGACGTCAGGTGGCACTTTTCGGGGAAATGTGCGCGGAACCCCTA
TTTGTTTATTTTTCTAAATACATTCAAATATGTATCCGCTCATGAGACAATAACCCTGATAAATGCTTCA
ATAATATTGAAAAAGGAAGAGTATGAGTATTCAACATTTCCGTGTCGCCCTTATTCCCTTTTTTGCGGCA
TTTTGCCTTCCTGTTTTTGCTCACCCAGAAACGCTGGTGAAAGTAAAAGATGCTGAAGATCAGTTGGGTG
CACGAGTGGGTTACATCGAACTGGATCTCAACAGCGGTAAGATCCTTGAGAGTTTTCGCCCCGAAGAACG
TTTTCCAATGATGAGCACTTTTAAAGTTCTGCTATGTGGCGCGGTATTATCCCGTATTGACGCCGGGCAA
GAGCAACTCGGTCGCCGCATACACTATTCTCAGAATGACTTGGTTGAGTACTCACCAGTCACAGAAAAGC
ATCTTACGGATGGCATGACAGTAAGAGAATTATGCAGTGCTGCCATAACCATGAGTGATAACACTGCGGC
CAACTTACTTCTGACAACGATCGGAGGACCGAAGGAGCTAACCGCTTTTTTGCACAACATGGGGGATCAT
GTAACTCGCCTTGATCGTTGGGAACCGGAGCTGAATGAAGCCATACCAAACGACGAGCGTGACACCACGA
TGCCTGTAGCAATGGCAACAACGTTGCGCAAACTATTAACTGGCGAACTACTTACTCTAGCTTCCCGGCA
ACAATTAATAGACTGGATGGAGGTGGATAAAGTTGCAGGACCACTTCTGCGCTCGGCCCTTCCGGCTGGC
TGGTTTATTGCTGATAAATCTGGAGCCGGTGAGCGTGGAAGCCGCGGTATCATTGCAGCACTGGGGCCAG
ATGGTAAGCCCTCCCGTATCGTAGTTATCTACACGACGGGGAGTCAGGCAACTATGGATGAACGAAATAG
ACAGATCGCTGAGATAGGTGCCTCACTGATTAAGCATTGGTAACTGTCAGACCAAGTTTACTCATATATA
CTTTAGATTGATTTAAAACTTCATTTTTAATTTAAAAGGATCTAGGTGAAGATCCTTTTTGATAATCTCA
TGACCAAAATCCCTTAACGTGAGTTTTCGTTCCACTGAGCGTCAGACCCCGTAGAAAAGATCAAAGGATC
TTCTTGAGATCCTTTTTTTCTGCGCGTAATCTGCTGCTTGCAAACAAAAAAACCACCGCTACCAGCGGTG
GTTTGTTTGCCGGATCAAGAGCTACCAACTCTTTTTCCGAAGGTAACTGGCTTCAGCAGAGCGCAGATAC
CAAATACTGTTCTTCTAGTGTAGCCGTAGTTAGGCCACCACTTCAAGAACTCTGTAGCACCGCCTACATA
CCTCGCTCTGCTAATCCTGTTACCAGTGGCTGCTGCCAGTGGCGATAAGTCGTGTCTTACCGGGTTGGAC
TCAAGACGATAGTTACCGGATAAGGCGCAGCGGTCGGGCTGAACGGGGGGTTCGTGCACACAGCCCAGCT
TGGAGCGAACGACCTACACCGAACTGAGATACCTACAGCGTGAGCTATGAGAAAGCGCCACGCTTCCCGA
AGGGAGAAAGGCGGACAGGTATCCGGTAAGCGGCAGGGTCGGAACAGGAGAGCGCACGAGGGAGCTTCCA
GGGGGAAACGCCTGGTATCTTTATAGTCCTGTCGGGTTTCGCCACCTCTGACTTGAGCGTCGATTTTTGT
GATGCTCGTCAGGGGGGCGGAGCCTATGGAAAAACGCCAGCAACGCGGCCTTTTTACGGTTCCTGGCCTT
TTGCTGGCCTTTTGCTCACATGT
